Addgene plasmid #222459: pCHW111114
Purpose: (Empty Backbone) Level 1 acceptor, Position 3 containing CBS4-CMV1::LacZ::nosT.
Depositing lab: Chih-Hang Wu. Depositing organization: Institute of Plant and Microbial Biology, Academia Sinica. Publication: Development of a tightly regulated copper-inducible transient gene expression system in Nicotiana benthamiana incorporating a suicide exon and Cre recombinase. Chiang BJ, Lin KY, Chen YF, Huang CY, Goh FJ, Huang LT, Chen LH, Wu CH. New Phytol. 2024 Oct;244(1):318-331. doi: 10.1111/nph.20021. Epub 2024 Jul 30. PubMed 39081031.
Backbone
  Vector backbone: pICH47751
  Vector type: Plant Expression, Synthetic Biology
Growth in bacteria
  Bacterial resistance: Ampicillin, 100 μg/mL
  Growth temperature: 37°C
  Growth strain: DH5alpha
  Copy number: High Copy
Gene/Insert
  Gene/Insert name: None
  Mutation: no
  Promoter: CBS4-CMV1 (Cucumber mosaic virus)
  Cloning method: Golden Gate
  Sequencing primers: 5′ n/a
Terms and licenses: Academic/Nonprofit Terms; Industry Terms: Not Available to Industry
Depositor comments: Contains CBS4-CMV1::LacZ::nosT. Overhangs for insert: CCAT-GCTT. Please visit https://doi.org/10.1101/2024.03.23.586378 for bioRxiv preprint.
How to cite: pCHW111114 was a gift from Chih-Hang Wu (Addgene plasmid # 222459 ; http://n2t.net/addgene:222459 ; RRID:Addgene_222459)
