[The description below was written by a language model from this plasmid's Addgene catalogue record and pLannotate feature annotations shown in this document.]
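Description:
pCHW111114 is an empty Level 1, Position 3 acceptor plasmid for Golden Gate (MoClo-style) assembly of plant expression units, built on the pICH47751 backbone. It is a binary vector. A high-copy ColE1/pUC-type origin supports propagation in E. coli, while the incP oriV together with the trfA replication initiator gene gives broad-host-range replication of the kind used for maintenance in Agrobacterium. Selection in bacteria is by ampicillin through the β-lactamase gene and its native promoter. Nopaline-type left and right T-DNA border repeats flank the cargo region, so whatever is assembled between them can be delivered into plant cells by Agrobacterium-mediated transfer.

Between the borders lies a CBS4-CMV1::LacZ::nosT arrangement. The promoter consists of four tandem copper-responsive binding sites, annotated as repeated fragments of the yeast CUP1 metallothionein promoter. According to the record, these are fused to a CMV1 element attributed to cucumber mosaic virus, which is not separately annotated in the feature table. Downstream is a bacterial lacZα cassette with its CAP site, lac promoter, operator and a pUC multiple cloning site, followed by the nopaline synthase terminator and polyadenylation signal. The lacZα cassette is a placeholder. A coding module with CCAT and GCTT overhangs replaces it during Golden Gate cloning, which allows blue/white screening for successful insertion and places the incoming sequence under the copper-inducible promoter and nosT.

The associated publication describes a tightly regulated copper-inducible transient expression system for Nicotiana benthamiana, and this vector serves as a ready-made acceptor for building inducible transcription units within it. The copper-responsive transcription factor needed to activate the promoter is not annotated on this plasmid and would presumably be supplied from another module.
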