Features (pLannotate 1.2.2; 19 found; start..end, strand, type, name):
     36..624     -  rep_origin     ori: high-copy-number ColE1/pMB1/pBR322/pUC origin of replication
    795..1655    -  CDS            AmpR: β-lactamase; bla; confers resistance to ampicillin, carbenicillin, and related antibiotics
   1656..1760    -  promoter       AmpR promoter: bla
   1847..2478    -  rep_origin     oriV: incP origin of replication
   2570..2594    +  misc_feature   LB T-DNA repeat: left border repeat from nopaline C58 T-DNA
   2715..2760    +  promoter       CUP1 promoter (fragment): S. cerevisiae CUP1; inducible metallothionein promoter, regulated by Cu2+
   2761..2804    +  promoter       CUP1 promoter (fragment): S. cerevisiae CUP1; inducible metallothionein promoter, regulated by Cu2+
   2805..2848    +  promoter       CUP1 promoter (fragment): S. cerevisiae CUP1; inducible metallothionein promoter, regulated by Cu2+
   2851..2896    +  promoter       CUP1 promoter (fragment): S. cerevisiae CUP1; inducible metallothionein promoter, regulated by Cu2+
   3043..3064    +  protein_bind   CAP binding site: CAP binding activates transcription in the presence of cAMP. E. coli catabolite activator protein
   3079..3109    +  promoter       lac promoter: promoter for the E. coli lac operon
   3117..3133    +  protein_bind   lac operator: The lac repressor binds to the lac operator to inhibit transcription in E. coli. This inhibition can be relieved by adding lactose or isopropyl-β-D-thiogalactopyranoside (IPTG). lac repressor encoded by lacI
   3170..3226    -  misc_feature   MCS: pUC18/19 multiple cloning site
   3223..3380    +  CDS            lacZα (fragment): LacZα fragment of β-galactosidase; lacZ fragment
   3386..3485    -  misc_feature   bom (fragment): basis of mobility region from pBR322
   3566..3818    +  terminator     NOS terminator: nopaline synthase terminator and poly(A) signal
   3866..3890    +  misc_feature   RB T-DNA repeat: right border repeat from nopaline C58 T-DNA
   4002..4022    -  CDS            TetR (fragment): tetracycline resistance regulatory protein; tetR
   4049..5194    -  CDS            trfA: TRFA_ECOLX - Experimental evidence at protein level: Swiss-Prot protein existence level 1. Also involved in plasmid copy number control, promoting intermolecular coupling of protein bound iterons at oriV, which inhibits replication initiation. From Escherichia coli.
>Addgene plasmid #222459 | pCHW111114 | addgene full sequence | sequence record 454092 | Addgene NGS Result
GCCAGGAACCGTAAAAAGGCCGCGTTGCTGGCGTTTTTCCATAGGCTCCGCCCCCCTGACGAGCATCACA
AAAATCGACGCTCAAGTCAGAGGTGGCGAAACCCGACAGGACTATAAAGATACCAGGCGTTTCCCCCTGG
AAGCTCCCTCGTGCGCTCTCCTGTTCCGACCCTGCCGCTTACCGGATACCTGTCCGCCTTTCTCCCTTCG
GGAAGCGTGGCGCTTTCTCATAGCTCACGCTGTAGGTATCTCAGTTCGGTGTAGGTCGTTCGCTCCAAGC
TGGGCTGTGTGCACGAACCCCCCGTTCAGCCCGACCGCTGCGCCTTATCCGGTAACTATCGTCTTGAGTC
CAACCCGGTAAGACACGACTTATCGCCACTGGCAGCAGCCACTGGTAACAGGATTAGCAGAGCGAGGTAT
GTAGGCGGTGCTACAGAGTTCTTGAAGTGGTGGCCTAACTACGGCTACACTAGAAGAACAGTATTTGGTA
TCTGCGCTCTGCTGAAGCCAGTTACCTTCGGAAAAAGAGTTGGTAGCTCTTGATCCGGCAAACAAACCAC
CGCTGGTAGCGGTGGTTTTTTTGTTTGCAAGCAGCAGATTACGCGCAGAAAAAAAGGATCTCAAGAAGAT
CCTTTGATCTTTTCTACGGGGTCTGACGCTCAGTGGAACGAAAACTCACGTTAAGGGATTTTGGTCATGA
GATTATCAAAAAGGATCTTCACCTAGATCCTTTTAAATTAAAAATGAAGTTTTAAATCAATCTAAAGTAT
ATATGAGTAAACTTGGTCTGACAGTTACCAATGCTTAATCAGTGAGGCACCTATCTCAGCGATCTGTCTA
TTTCGTTCATCCATAGTTGCCTGACTCCCCGTCGTGTAGATAACTACGATACGGGAGGGCTTACCATCTG
GCCCCAGTGCTGCAATGATACCGCGAGAACCACGCTCACCGGCTCCAGATTTATCAGCAATAAACCAGCC
AGCCGGAAGGGCCGAGCGCAGAAGTGGTCCTGCAACTTTATCCGCCTCCATCCAGTCTATTAATTGTTGC
CGGGAAGCTAGAGTAAGTAGTTCGCCAGTTAATAGTTTGCGCAACGTTGTTGCCATTGCTACAGGCATCG
TGGTGTCACGCTCGTCGTTTGGTATGGCTTCATTCAGCTCCGGTTCCCAACGATCAAGGCGAGTTACATG
ATCCCCCATGTTGTGCAAAAAAGCGGTTAGCTCCTTCGGTCCTCCGATCGTTGTCAGAAGTAAGTTGGCC
GCAGTGTTATCACTCATGGTTATGGCAGCACTGCATAATTCTCTTACTGTCATGCCATCCGTAAGATGCT
TTTCTGTGACTGGTGAGTACTCAACCAAGTCATTCTGAGAATAGTGTATGCGGCGACCGAGTTGCTCTTG
CCCGGCGTCAATACGGGATAATACCGCGCCACATAGCAGAACTTTAAAAGTGCTCATCATTGGAAAACGT
TCTTCGGGGCGAAAACTCTCAAGGATCTTACCGCTGTTGAGATCCAGTTCGATGTAACCCACTCGTGCAC
CCAACTGATCTTCAGCATCTTTTACTTTCACCAGCGTTTCTGGGTGAGCAAAAACAGGAAGGCAAAATGC
CGCAAAAAAGGGAATAAGGGCGACACGGAAATGTTGAATACTCATACTCTTCCTTTTTCAATATTATTGA
AGCATTTATCAAGGTTATTGTCTCATGAGCGGATACATATTTGAATGTATTTAGAAAAATAAACAAATAG
GGGTTCCGCGCACGAATTGGCCAGCGCTGCCATTTTTGGGGTGAGGCCGTTCGCGGCCGAGGGGCGCAGC
CCCTGGGGGGATGGGAGGCCCGCGTTAGCGGGCCGGGAGGGTTCGAGAAGGGGGGGCACCCCCCTTCGGC
GTGCGCGGTCACGCGCACAGGGCGCAGCCCTGGTTAAAAACAAGGTTTATAAATATTGGTTTAAAAGCAG
GTTAAAAGACAGGTTAGCGGTGGCCGAAAAACGGGCGGAAACCCTTGCAAATGCTGGATTTTCTGCCTGT
GGACAGCCCCTCAAATGTCAATAGGTGCGCCCCTCATCTGTCAGCACTCTGCCCCTCAAGTGTCAAGGAT
CGCGCCCCTCATCTGTCAGTAGTCGCGCCCCTCAAGTGTCAATACCGCAGGGCACTTATCCCCAGGCTTG
TCCACATCATCTGTGGGAAACTCGCGTAAAATCAGGCGTTTTCGCCGATTTGCGAGGCTGGCCAGCTCCA
CGTCGCCGGCCGAAATCGAGCCTGCCCCTCATCTGTCAACGCCGCGCCGGGTGAGTCGGCCCCTCAAGTG
TCAACGTCCGCCCCTCATCTGTCAGTGAGGGCCAAGTTTTCCGCGAGGTATCCACAACGCCGGCGGCCGC
GGTGTCTCGCACACGGCTTCGACGGCGTTTCTGGCGCGTTTGCAGGGCCATAGACGGCCGCCAGCCCAGC
GGCGAGGGCAACCAGCCCGGTGAGCGTCGCAAAGGAGATCCTGATCTGACTGATGGGCTGCCTGTATCGA
GTGGTGATTTTGTGCCGAGCTGCCGGTCGGGGAGCTGTTGGCTGGCTGGTGGCAGGATATATTGTGGTGT
AAACAAATTGACGCTTAGACAACTTAATAACACATTGCGGACGTTTTTAATGTACTGGGGTGGATGCAGT
GGGCCCCACTCTGTGAAGACAAACTAGAATTCGAGCTCGGAGAGTGGTCTTGGGAGAGCGATGCGTCTTT
TCCGATGAACCGTTCCAGCAAAAAAGACTAAGCGATGCGTCTTTTCCGCTGAACCGTTCCAGCAAAAAAG
ACTAAGCGATGCGTCTTTTCCGCTGAACCGTTCCAGCAAAAAAGACTAGGAGAGCGATGCGTCTTTTCCG
CTGAACCGTTCCAGCAAAAAAGACTATCCCTACTGTTTATTTACAAGAGCGTACGGTTCAATCCCTGCCT
CCCCTGTAAAACTACCCTTTGAAAACCTCTCTTTCTTAATCTTTTCTTTGTAATTCCCCATTGAGACCCC
GACTGGAAAGCGGGCAGTGAGCGCAACGCAATTAATGTGAGTTAGCTCACTCATTAGGCACCCCAGGCTT
TACACTTTATGCTTCCGGCTCGTATGTTGTGTGGAATTGTGAGCGGATAACAATTTCACACAGGAAACAG
CTATGACCATGATTACGCCAAGCTTGCATGCCTGCAGGTCGACTCTAGAGGATCCCCGGGTACCGAGCTC
GAATTCACTGGCCGTCGTTTTACAACGTCGTGACTGGGAAAACCCTGGCGTTACCCAACTTAATCGCCTT
GCAGCACATCCCCCTTTCGCCAGCTGGCGTAATAGCGAAGAGGCCCGCACCGATCGCCCTTCCCAACAGT
TGCGCAGCCTGAATGGCGAATGGCGCCTGATGCGGTATTTTCTCCTTACGCATCTGTGCGGTATTTCACA
CCGCATATGGTGCACTCTCAGTACAATCTGCTCTGATGCCGCATAGTTAAGCCAGCCCCGACACCCGCCA
ACACCCGCTGACGCGCCCTGACGGGCTTGTCTGCTCCCGGCATCCGGGTCTCAGCTTGTCAAGCAGATCG
TTCAAACATTTGGCAATAAAGTTTCTTAAGATTGAATCCTGTTGCCGGTCTTGCGATGATTATCATATAA
TTTCTGTTGAATTACGTTAAGCATGTAATAATTAACATGTAATGCATGACGTTATTTATGAGATGGGTTT
TTATGATTAGAGTCCCGCAATTATACATTTAATACGCGATAGAAAACAAAATATAGCGCGCAAACTAGGA
TAAATTATCGCGCGCGGTGTCATCTATGTTACTAGATCGACGCTTTACTTGTCTTCTGCACGAAGTGGTT
TAAACTATCAGTGTTTGACAGGATATATTGGCGGGTAAACCTAAGAGAAAAGAGCGTTTATTAGAATAAT
CGGATATTTAAAAGGGCGTGAAAAGGTTTATCCGTTCGTCCATTTGTATGTGCATGCCAACCACAGGGTT
CCCCAGATCAGGCGCTGGCTGCTGAACCCCCAGCCGGAACTGACCCCACAAGGCCCTAGCGTTTGCAATG
CACCAGGTCATCATTGACCCAGGCGTGTTCCACCAGGCCGCTGCCTCGCAACTCTTCGCAGGCTTCGCCG
ACCTGCTCGCGCCACTTCTTCACGCGGGTGGAATCCGATCCGCACATGAGGCGGAAGGTTTCCAGCTTGA
GCGGGTACGGCTCCCGGTGCGAGCTGAAATAGTCGAACATCCGTCGGGCCGTCGGCGACAGCTTGCGGTA
CTTCTCCCATATGAATTTCGTGTAGTGGTCGCCAGCAAACAGCACGACGATTTCCTCGTCGATCAGGACC
TGGCAACGGGACGTTTTCTTGCCACGGTCCAGGACGCGGAAGCGGTGCAGCAGCGACACCGATTCCAGGT
GCCCAACGCGGTCGGACGTGAAGCCCATCGCCGTCGCCTGTAGGCGCGACAGGCATTCCTCGGCCTTCGT
GTAATACCGGCCATTGATCGACCAGCCCAGGTCCTGGCAAAGCTCGTAGAACGTGAAGGTGATCGGCTCG
CCGATAGGGGTGCGCTTCGCGTACTCCAACACCTGCTGCCACACCAGTTCGTCATCGTCGGCCCGCAGCT
CGACGCCGGTGTAGGTGATCTTCACGTCCTTGTTGACGTGGAAAATGACCTTGTTTTGCAGCGCCTCGCG
CGGGATTTTCTTGTTGCGCGTGGTGAACAGGGCAGAGCGGGCCGTGTCGTTTGGCATCGCTCGCATCGTG
TCCGGCCACGGCGCAATATCGAACAAGGAAAGCTGCATTTCCTTGATCTGCTGCTTCGTGTGTTTCAGCA
ACGCGGCCTGCTTGGCCTCGCTGACCTGTTTTGCCAGGTCCTCGCCGGCGGTTTTTCGCTTCTTGGTCGT
CATAGTTCCTCGCGTGTCGATGGTCATCGACTTCGCCAAACCTGCCGCCTCCTGTTCAAGACGACGCGAA
CGCTCCACGGCGGCCGATGGCGCGGGCAGGGCAGGGGGAGCCAGTTGCACGCTGTCGCGCTCGATCTTGG
CCGTAGCTTGCTGGACCATCGAGCCGACGGACTGGAAGGTTTCGCGGGGCGCACGCATGACGGTGCGGCT
TGCGATGGTTTCGGCATCCTCGGCGGAAAACCCCGCGTCGATCAGTTCTTGCCTGTATGCCTTCCGGTCA
AACGTCCGATTCATTCACCCTCCTTGCGGGATTGCCCCGACTCACGCCGGGGCAATGTGCCCTTATTCCT
GATTTGACCCGCCTGGTGCCTTGGTGTCCAGATAATCCACCTTATCGGCAATGAAGTCGGTCCCGTAGAC
CGTCTGGCCGTCCTTCTCGTACTTGGTATTCCGAATCTTGCCCTGCACGAATACCAGCGACCCCTTGCCC
AAATACTTGCCGTGGGCCTCGGCCTGAGAGCCAAAACACTTGATGCGGAAGAAGTCGGTGCGCTCCTGCT
TGTCGCCGGCATCGTTGCGCCACATCTAGGATCT
